>Addgene plasmid #89766 | pLenti6-H2B-mCherry | addgene full sequence | sequence record 180603 | Addgene NGS Result
GGAGTTAGGGGCGGGATGGGCGGAGTTAGGGGCGGGACTATGGTTGCTGACTAATTGAGATGCATGCTTT
GCATACTTCTGCCTGCTGGGGAGCCTGGGGACTTTCCACACCTGGTTGCTGACTAATTGAGATGCATGCT
TTGCATACTTCTGCCTGCTGGGGAGCCTGGGGACTTTCCACACCCTAACTGACACACATTCCACAGAATT
AATTCCAAACTCATTACTAACCGGTACGCGTAGAATCGAGACCGAGGAGAGGGTTAGGGATAGGCTTACC
TTCGAACCGCGGGCCCTCTAGACTCGAGCGGCCGCCACTGTGCTGGATATCAACCACTTTGTACAAGAAA
GCTGGGTCGGCGCGCCCACCCTTGCGCTTACTTGTACAGCTCGTCCATGCCGCCGGTGGAGTGGCGGCCC
TCGGCGCGTTCGTACTGTTCCACGATGGTGTAGTCCTCGTTGTGGGAGGTGATGTCCAACTTGATGTTGA
CGTTGTAGGCGCCGGGCAGCTGCACGGGCTTCTTGGCCTTGTAGGTGGTCTTGACCTCAGCGTCGTAGTG
GCCGCCGTCCTTCAGCTTCAGCCTCTGCTTGATCTCGCCCTTCAGGGCGCCGTCCTCGGGGTACATCCGC
TCGGAGGAGGCCTCCCAGCCCATGGTCTTCTTCTGCATTACGGGGCCGTCGGAGGGGAAGTTGGTGCCGC
GCAGCTTCACCTTGTAGATGAACTCGCCGTCCTGCAGGGAGGAGTCCTGGGTCACGGTCACCACGCCGCC
GTCCTCGAAGTTCATCACGCGCTCCCACTTGAAGCCCTCGGGGAAGGACAGCTTCAAGTAGTCGGGGATG
TCGGCGGGGTGCTTCACGTAGGCCTTGGAGCCGTACATGAACTGAGGGGACAGGATGTCCCAGGCGAAGG
GCAGGGGGCCACCCTTGGTCACCTTCAGCTTGGCGGTCTGGGTGCCCTCGTAGGGGCGGCCCTCGCCCTC
GCCCTCGATCTCGAACTCGTGGCCGTTCACGGAGCCCTCCATGTGCACCTTGAAGCGCATGAACTCCTTG
ATGATGGCCATGTTATCCTCCTCGCCCTTGCTCACCATGGTGGCGACCGGTGGATCCTTAGCGCTGGTGT
ACTTGGTGATGGCCTTAGTACCCTCGGACACGGCGTGCTTGGCCAACTCCCCAGGCAGCAGCAGGCGCAC
GGCCGTCTGGATCTCCCTGGAGGTGATGGTCGAGCGCTTGTTGTAATGCGCCAGGCGGGAAGCCTCACCT
GCGATGCGCTCGAAAATGTCGTTCACAAACGAATTCATGATGCCCATGGCCTTGGACGAAATGCCGGTGT
CAGGGTGGACCTGCTTCAGAACCTTGTACACATAGATGGAATAGCTCTCCTTGCGGCTGCGCTTGCGCTT
CTTGCCGCCTTTCTTCTGCGCCTTAGTCACCGCCTTCTTGGAGCCCTTTTTCGGGGCGGGAGCAGACTTC
GCTGGCTCTGGCATGGTGAAGGGGGCGGCCGCGGAGCCTGCTTTTTTGTACAAACTTGTTGATATCTGCA
GAATTCCACCACACTGGACTAGTGGATCCTCTAGAGTCGGTGTCTTCTATGGAGGTCAAAACAGCGTGGA
TGGCGTCTCCAGGCGATCTGACGGTTCACTAAACGAGCTCTGCTTATATAGACCTCCCACCGTACACGCC
TACCGCCCATTTGCGTCAATGGGGCGGAGTTGTTACGACATTTTGGAAAGTCCCGTTGATTTTGGTGCCA
AAACAAACTCCCATTGACGTCAATGGGGTGGAGACTTGGAAATCCCCGTGAGTCAAACCGCTATCCACGC
CCATTGATGTACTGCCAAAACCGCATCACCATGGTAATAGCGATGACTAATACGTAGATGTACTGCCAAG
TAGGAAAGTCCCATAAGGTCATGTACTGGGCATAATGCCAGGCGGGCCATTTACCGTCATTGACGTCAAT
AGGGGGCGTACTTGGCATATGATACACTTGATGTACTGCCAAGTGGGCAGTTTACCGTAAATACTCCACC
CATTGACGTCAATGGAAAGTCCCTATTGGCGTTACTATGGGAACATACGTCATTATTGACGTCAATGGGC
GGGGGTCGTTGGGCGGTCAGCCAGGCGGGCCATTTACCGTAAGTTATGTAACGCGGAACTCCCAAGCTTA
TCGCAGACCCAGTCGCTAGCGTTAACGTCGACATCGCAGACCCAGTCGCTAGCGTTAACGTCGACATCGA
TACCGTCGAGATCCGTTCACTAATCGAATGGATCTGTCTCTGTCTCTCTCTCCACCTTCTTCTTCTATTC
CTTCGGGCCTGTCGGGTCCCCTCGGGGTTGGGAGGTGGGTCTGAAACGATAATGGTGAATATCCCTGCCT
AACTCTATTCACTATAGAAAGTACAGCAAAAACTATTCTTAAACCTACCAAGCCTCCTACTATCATTATG
AATAATTTTATATACCACAGCCAATTTGTTATGTTAAACCAATTCCACAAACTTGCCCATTTATCTAATT
CCAATAATTCTTGTTCATTCTTTTCTTGCTGGTTTTGCGATTCTTCAATTAAGGAGTGTATTAAGCTTGT
GTAATTGTTAATTTCTCTGTCCCACTCCATCCAGGTCGTGTGATTCCAAATCTGTTCCAGAGATTTATTA
CTCCAACTAGCATTCCAAGGCACAGCAGTGGTGCAAATGAGTTTTCCAGAGCAACCCCAAATCCCCAGGA
GCTGTTGATCCTTTAGGTATCTTTCCACAGCCAGGATTCTTGCCTGGAGCTGCTTGATGCCCCAGACTGT
GAGTTGCAACAGATGCTGTTGCGCCTCAATAGCCCTCAGCAAATTGTTCTGCTGCTGCACTATACCAGAC
AATAATTGTCTGGCCTGTACCGTCAGCGTCATTGACGCTGCGCCCATAGTGCTTCCTGCTGCTCCCAAGA
ACCCAAGGAACAAAGCTCCTATTCCCACTGCTCTTTTTTCTCTCTGCACCACTCTTCTCTTTGCCTTGGT
GGGTGCTACTCCTAATGGTTCAATTTTTACTACTTTATATTTATATAATTCACTTCTCCAATTGTCCCTC
ATATCTCCTCCTCCAGGTCTGAAGATCAGCGGCCGCTTGCTGTGCGGTGGTCTTACTTTTGTTTTGCTCT
TCCTCTATCTTGTCTAAAGCTTCCTTGGTGTCTTTTATCTCTATCCTTTGATGCACACAATAGAGGGTTG
CTACTGTATTATATAATGATCTAAGTTCTTCTGATCCTGTCTGAAGGGATGGTTGTAGCTGTCCCAGTAT
TTGTCTACAGCCTTCTGATGTTTCTAACAGGCCAGGATTAACTGCGAATCGTTCTAGCTCCCTGCTTGCC
CATACTATATGTTTTAATTTATATTTTTTCTTTCCCCCTGGCCTTAACCGAATTTTTTCCCATCGCGATC
TAATTCTCCCCCGCTTAATACTGACGCTCTCGCACCCATCTCTCTCCTTCTAGCCTCCGCTAGTCAAAAT
TTTTGGCGTACTCACCAGTCGCCGCCCCTCGCCTCTTGCCGTGCGCGCTTCAGCAAGCCGAGTCCTGCGT
CGAGAGAGCTCCTCTGGTTTCCCTTTCGCTTTCAAGTCCCTGTTCGGGCGCCACTGCTAGAGATTTTCCA
CACTGACTAAAAGGGTCTGAGGGATCTCTAGTTACCAGAGTCACACAACAGACGGGCACACACTACTTGA
AGCACTCAAGGCAAGCTTTATTGAGGCTTAAGCAGTGGGTTCCCTAGTTAGCCAGAGAGCTCCCAGGCTC
AGATCTGGTCTAACCAGAGAGACCCGTTTATGTATCGAGCTAGGCACTTAAATACAATATCTCTGCAATG
CGGCAATTCAGTGGTTCGTCCAATCCATGTCAGACCCGTCTGTTGCCTTCCTAATAAGGCACGATCGTAC
CACCTTACTTCCACCAATCGGCATGCACGGTGCTTTTTCTCTCCTTGTAAGGCATGTTGCTAACTCATCG
TTACCATGTTGCAAGACTACAAGAGTATTGCATAAGACTACATTAAGCTTGCAGCTCCAGCTTTTGTTCC
CTTTAGTGAGGGTTAATTGCGCGCTTGGCGTAATCATGGTCATAGCTGTTTCCTGTGTGAAATTGTTATC
CGCTCACAATTCCACACAACATACGAGCCGGAAGCATAAAGTGTAAAGCCTGGGGTGCCTAATGAGTGAG
CTAACTCACATTAATTGCGTTGCGCTCACTGCCCGCTTTCCAGTCGGGAAACCTGTCGTGCCAGCTGCAT
TAATGAATCGGCCAACGCGCGGGGAGAGGCGGTTTGCGTATTGGGCGCTCTTCCGCTTCCTCGCTCACTG
ACTCGCTGCGCTCGGTCGTTCGGCTGCGGCGAGCGGTATCAGCTCACTCAAAGGCGGTAATACGGTTATC
CACAGAATCAGGGGATAACGCAGGAAAGAACATGTGAGCAAAAGGCCAGCAAAAGGCCAGGAACCGTAAA
AAGGCCGCGTTGCTGGCGTTTTTCCATAGGCTCCGCCCCCCTGACGAGCATCACAAAAATCGACGCTCAA
GTCAGAGGTGGCGAAACCCGACAGGACTATAAAGATACCAGGCGTTTCCCCCTGGAAGCTCCCTCGTGCG
CTCTCCTGTTCCGACCCTGCCGCTTACCGGATACCTGTCCGCCTTTCTCCCTTCGGGAAGCGTGGCGCTT
TCTCATAGCTCACGCTGTAGGTATCTCAGTTCGGTGTAGGTCGTTCGCTCCAAGCTGGGCTGTGTGCACG
AACCCCCCGTTCAGCCCGACCGCTGCGCCTTATCCGGTAACTATCGTCTTGAGTCCAACCCGGTAAGACA
CGACTTATCGCCACTGGCAGCAGCCACTGGTAACAGGATTAGCAGAGCGAGGTATGTAGGCGGTGCTACA
GAGTTCTTGAAGTGGTGGCCTAACTACGGCTACACTAGAAGAACAGTATTTGGTATCTGCGCTCTGCTGA
AGCCAGTTACCTTCGGAAAAAGAGTTGGTAGCTCTTGATCCGGCAAACAAACCACCGCTGGTAGCGGTGG
TTTTTTTGTTTGCAAGCAGCAGATTACGCGCAGAAAAAAAGGATCTCAAGAAGATCCTTTGATCTTTTCT
ACGGGGTCTGACGCTCAGTGGAACGAAAACTCACGTTAAGGGATTTTGGTCATGAGATTATCAAAAAGGA
TCTTCACCTAGATCCTTTTAAATTAAAAATGAAGTTTTAAATCAATCTAAAGTATATATGAGTAAACTTG
GTCTGACAGTTACCAATGCTTAATCAGTGAGGCACCTATCTCAGCGATCTGTCTATTTCGTTCATCCATA
GTTGCCTGACTCCCCGTCGTGTAGATAACTACGATACGGGAGGGCTTACCATCTGGCCCCAGTGCTGCAA
TGATACCGCGAGACCCACGCTCACCGGCTCCAGATTTATCAGCAATAAACCAGCCAGCCGGAAGGGCCGA
GCGCAGAAGTGGTCCTGCAACTTTATCCGCCTCCATCCAGTCTATTAATTGTTGCCGGGAAGCTAGAGTA
AGTAGTTCGCCAGTTAATAGTTTGCGCAACGTTGTTGCCATTGCTACAGGCATCGTGGTGTCACGCTCGT
CGTTTGGTATGGCTTCATTCAGCTCCGGTTCCCAACGATCAAGGCGAGTTACATGATCCCCCATGTTGTG
CAAAAAAGCGGTTAGCTCCTTCGGTCCTCCGATCGTTGTCAGAAGTAAGTTGGCCGCAGTGTTATCACTC
ATGGTTATGGCAGCACTGCATAATTCTCTTACTGTCATGCCATCCGTAAGATGCTTTTCTGTGACTGGTG
AGTACTCAACCAAGTCATTCTGAGAATAGTGTATGCGGCGACCGAGTTGCTCTTGCCCGGCGTCAATACG
GGATAATACCGCGCCACATAGCAGAACTTTAAAAGTGCTCATCATTGGAAAACGTTCTTCGGGGCGAAAA
CTCTCAAGGATCTTACCGCTGTTGAGATCCAGTTCGATGTAACCCACTCGTGCACCCAACTGATCTTCAG
CATCTTTTACTTTCACCAGCGTTTCTGGGTGAGCAAAAACAGGAAGGCAAAATGCCGCAAAAAAGGGAAT
AAGGGCGACACGGAAATGTTGAATACTCATACTCTTCCTTTTTCAATATTATTGAAGCATTTATCAGGGT
TATTGTCTCATGAGCGGATACATATTTGAATGTATTTAGAAAAATAAACAAATAGGGGTTCCGCGCACAT
TTCCCCGAAAAGTGCCACCTAAATTGTAAGCGTTAATATTTTGTTAAAATTCGCGTTAAATTTTTGTTAA
ATCAGCTCATTTTTTAACCAATAGGCCGAAATCGGCAAAATCCCTTATAAATCAAAAGAATAGACCGAGA
TAGGGT
[37 nt withheld, positions 6377-6413]
AAAGAACGTGGACTCCAACGTCAAAGG
[49 nt withheld, positions 6441-6489]
T
[91 nt withheld, positions 6491-6581]
G
[124 nt withheld, positions 6583-6706]
CCCATTCGCCATTCAGGCTGCGCAACTGTTGGGAAGGGCGATCGGTGCGGGCCTCTTCGCTATTACGCCA
GCTGGCGAAAGGGGGATGTGCTGCAAGGCGATTAAGTTGGGTAACGCCAGGGTTTTCCCAGTCACGACGT
TGTAAAACGACGGCCAGTGAGCGCGCGTAATACGACTCACTATAGGGCGAATTGGGTACGTCCCTAGGCC
TCCAAAAAAGCCTCCTCACTACTTCTGGAATAGCTCAGAGGCCGAGGCGGCCTCGGCCTCTGCATAAATA
AAAAAAATTAGTCAGCCATGGGGCGGAGAATGGGCGGAACTGGGCGGAGTTAGGGGCGGGATGGGCGGAG
TTAGGGGCGGGATAGCTAGAGCCAGACATGATAAGATACATTGATGAGTTTGGACAAACCACAACTAGAA
TGCAGTGAAAAAAATGCTTTATTTGTGAAATTTGTGATGCTATTGCTTTATTTGTAACCATTATAAGCTG
CAATAAACAAGTTCCTCTCACTCTCTGATATTCATTTCTTTGCAAGTTATAAATACTGAATAATAAGATG
ACATGAACTACTACTGCTAGAGATTTTCCACACTGACTAAAAGGGTCTGAGGGATCTCTAGTTACCAGAG
TCACACAACAGACGGGCACACACTACTTGAAGCACTCAAGGCAAGCTTTATTGAGGCTTAAGCAGTGGGT
TCCCTAGTTAGCCAGAGAGCTCCCAGGCTCAGATCTGGTCTAACCAGAGAGACCCAGTACAAGCAAAAAG
CAGATCTTGTCTTCGTTGGGAGTGAATTAGCCCTTCCAGTCCCCCCTTTTCTTTTAAAAAGTGGCTAAGA
TCTACAGCTGCCTTGTAAGTCATTGGTCTTAAAGGTACCGAGCTCGAATTGTGCTTAGCCCTCCCACACA
TAACCAGAGGGCAGCAATTCACGAATCCCAACTGCCGTCGGCTGTCCATCACTGTCCTTCACTATGGCTT
TGATCCCAGGATGCAGATCGAGAAGCACCTGTCGGCACCGTCCGCAGGGGCTCAAGATGCCCCTGTTCTC
ATTTCCGATCGCGACGATACAAGTCAGGTTGCCAGCTGCCGCAGCAGCAGCAGTGCCCAGCACCACGAGT
TCTGCACAAGGTCCCCCAGTAAAATGATATACATTGACACCAGTGAAGATGCGGCCGTCGCTAGAGAGAG
CTGCGCTGGCGACGCTGTAGTCTTCAGAGATGGGGATGCTGTTGATTGTAGCCGTTGCTCTTTCAATGAG
GGTGGATTCTTCTTGAGACAAAGGCTTGGCCATGGTTTAGTTCCTCACCTTGTCGTATTATACTATGCCG
ATATACTATGCCGATGATTAATTGTCAACACGTGCTGATCAGATCCGAAAATGGATATACAAGCTCCCGG
GAGCTTTTTGCAAAAGCCTAGGCCTCCAAAAAAGCCTCCTCACTACTTCTGGAATAGCTCAGAGGCAGAG
GCGGCCTCGGCCTCTGCATAAATAAAAAAAATTAGTCAGCCATGGGGCGGAGAATGGGCGGAACTGGGC
Features (pLannotate 1.2.2; 31 found; start..end, strand, type, name):
    239..280     -  CDS            V5 tag: epitope tag from simian virus 5
    333..357     +  protein_bind   attB2: mutant version of attB; recombination site for the Gateway® BP reaction BP Clonase™
    381..1088    -  CDS            mCherry: mCherry is a basic (constitutively fluorescent) red fluorescent protein published in 2004, derived from Discosoma sp.. It is reported to be a very rapidly-maturing monomer with low acid sensitivity.
   1107..1484    -  CDS            H2B: human histone H2B; HIST1H2BJ
   1505..1529    -  protein_bind   attB1: mutant version of attB; recombination site for the Gateway® BP reaction BP Clonase™
   1646..1849    -  promoter       CMV promoter: human cytomegalovirus (CMV) immediate early promoter
   1850..2153    -  enhancer       CMV enhancer: human cytomegalovirus immediate early enhancer
   2250..2350    -  CDS            Rev (fragment): human immunodeficiency virus 1 (HIV-1) Rev protein; rev; enhances nuclear export of unspliced and incompletely spliced viral mRNAs
   2727..2960    -  misc_feature   RRE: The Rev response element (RRE) of HIV-1 allows for Rev-dependent mRNA export from the nucleus to the cytoplasm.
   3106..3469    -  CDS            HIV-1 gag (fragment): gag protein from human immunodeficiency virus 1; gag
   3453..3578    -  misc_feature   HIV-1 Ψ: packaging signal of human immunodeficiency virus type 1
   3625..3805    -  LTR            5' LTR (truncated): truncated 5' long terminal repeat (LTR) from HIV-1
   3806..4032    -  promoter       RSV promoter: Rous sarcoma virus enhancer/promoter
   4060..4078    -  promoter       T3 promoter: promoter for bacteriophage T3 RNA polymerase
   4123..4139    -  protein_bind   lac operator: The lac repressor binds to the lac operator to inhibit transcription in E. coli. This inhibition can be relieved by adding lactose or isopropyl-β-D-thiogalactopyranoside (IPTG). lac repressor encoded by lacI
   4147..4177    -  promoter       lac promoter: promoter for the E. coli lac operon
   4192..4213    -  protein_bind   CAP binding site: CAP binding activates transcription in the presence of cAMP. E. coli catabolite activator protein
   4226..4318    -  CDS            lacI (fragment): lac repressor; lacI; The lac repressor binds to the lac operator to inhibit transcription in E. coli. This inhibition can be relieved by adding lactose or isopropyl-β-D-thiogalactopyranoside (IPTG).
   4501..5089    -  rep_origin     ori: high-copy-number ColE1/pMB1/pBR322/pUC origin of replication
   5260..6120    -  CDS            AmpR: β-lactamase; bla; confers resistance to ampicillin, carbenicillin, and related antibiotics
   6121..6225    -  promoter       AmpR promoter: bla
   6278..6706    -  rep_origin     f1 ori (sequence partly withheld): f1 bacteriophage origin of replication; arrow indicates direction of (+) strand synthesis
   6711..6866    -  CDS            lacZα (fragment): LacZα fragment of β-galactosidase; lacZ fragment
   6874..6892    +  promoter       T7 promoter: promoter for bacteriophage T7 RNA polymerase
   6913..7048    -  rep_origin     SV40 ori: SV40 origin of replication
   7088..7209    -  polyA_signal   SV40 poly(A) signal: SV40 polyadenylation signal
   7281..7514    -  LTR            3' LTR (ΔU3): self-inactivating 3' long terminal repeat (LTR) from HIV-1
   7516..7584    -  CDS            nef (fragment): NEF_HV1Z2 - Experimental evidence at protein level: Swiss-Prot protein existence level 1. Extracellular Nef protein targets CD4(+) T-lymphocytes for apoptosis by interacting with CXCR4 surface receptors. From Human immunodeficiency virus type 1 group M subtype D (isolate Z2/CDC-Z34) (HIV-1).
   7601..7999    -  CDS            BSD: blasticidin S deaminase; Aspergillus terreus BSD; confers resistance to blasticidin
   8018..8065    -  promoter       EM7 promoter: synthetic bacterial promoter&nbsp
   8113..197     -  promoter       SV40 promoter (across the origin): SV40 enhancer and early promoter
