[The description below was written by a language model from this plasmid's Addgene catalogue record and pLannotate feature annotations shown in this document.]
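Description:
pLenti6-H2B-mCherry is a lentiviral mammalian expression plasmid built on the commercial pLenti6/V5-DEST Gateway backbone, made for stable expression of human histone H2B (H2BC11/HIST1H2BJ) fused at its C terminus to the red fluorescent protein mCherry. The catalogue calls it a "destination vector", but the feature table shows attB1 and attB2 sites flanking the H2B-mCherry reading frame, so this is the recombined expression clone in which the Gateway cassette has been replaced by the insert. The insert was derived from an earlier deposited H2B-mCherry plasmid. The catalogue gives a total size of about 8.1 kb, and the sequenced record is 8,245 nt. In bacteria the plasmid is maintained by a high-copy ColE1/pUC-type origin and ampicillin resistance. An f1 origin is also present.

The fusion gene is driven by the CMV immediate-early enhancer and promoter. A V5 epitope tag from the backbone lies downstream of attB2, but the record does not say whether it is in frame with mCherry, and the catalogue lists only the mCherry tag. The viral part follows a third-generation, self-inactivating design. An RSV promoter replaces U3 in a truncated HIV-1 5' LTR to drive genomic RNA synthesis in packaging cells, and it is followed by the Ψ packaging signal, a gag fragment and the Rev response element for Rev-dependent nuclear export. The 3' LTR carries the ΔU3 deletion that inactivates the LTR promoter after integration. Between the expression cassette and the 3' LTR, an SV40 early promoter and a bacterial EM7 promoter drive the blasticidin S deaminase gene, so transduced cells can be selected with blasticidin. Because H2B-mCherry labels chromatin, stable lines made with this vector suit live imaging of nuclei and chromosomes, in keeping with the associated study of kinetochore dynamics.
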