Addgene plasmid #89766: pLenti6-H2B-mCherry
Purpose: Lentivirus destination vector for stable expression of mCherry-tagged histone H2B
Depositing lab: Torsten Wittmann. Depositing organization: University of California, San Francisco (UCSF). Publication: GSK3-mediated CLASP2 phosphorylation modulates kinetochore dynamics. Pemble H, Kumar P, van Haren J, Wittmann T. J Cell Sci. 2017 Apr 15;130(8):1404-1412. doi: 10.1242/jcs.194662. Epub 2017 Feb 23. PubMed 28232523.
Backbone
  Vector backbone: pLenti6/V5-DEST
  Backbone manufacturer: ThermoFisher
  Backbone size w/o insert (bp): 7000
  Total vector size (bp): 8100
  Vector type: Mammalian Expression, Lentiviral
  Selectable markers: Blasticidin
Growth in bacteria
  Bacterial resistance: Ampicillin, 100 μg/mL
  Growth temperature: 37°C
  Growth strain: NEB Stable
  Copy number: Unknown
Gene/Insert
  Gene/Insert name: Histone H2B
  Species: H. sapiens (human)
  Insert size (bp): 1100
  Entrez Gene: H2BC11 (a.k.a. H2B/r, H2BFR, H2BJ, HIST1H2BJ)
  Promoter: CMV
  Tag / fusion protein: mCherry (C terminal on insert)
  Cloning method: Gateway Cloning
  Sequencing primers: 5′ CMV forward; 3′ mCherry reverse
Resource information
  A portion of this plasmid was derived from a plasmid made by: The H2B-mCherry insert originates for Addgene plasmid #21044
Terms and licenses: Academic/Nonprofit Terms; Industry Terms: Not Available to Industry
How to cite: pLenti6-H2B-mCherry was a gift from Torsten Wittmann (Addgene plasmid # 89766 ; http://n2t.net/addgene:89766 ; RRID:Addgene_89766)
